>Addgene plasmid #238067 | pME270 | addgene full sequence | sequence record 472657 | Addgene NGS Result
TTGAGATCCTTTTTTTCTGCGCGTAATCTGCTGCTTGCAAACAAAAAAACCACCGCTACCAGCGGTGGTT
TGTTTGCCGGATCAAGAGCTACCAACTCTTTTTCCGAAGGTAACTGGCTTCAGCAGAGCGCAGATACCAA
ATACTGTTCTTCTAGTGTAGCCGTAGTTAGGCCACCACTTCAAGAACTCTGTAGCACCGCCTACATACCT
CGCTCTGCTAATCCTGTTACCAGTGGCTGCTGCCAGTGGCGATAAGTCGTGTCTTACCGGGTTGGACTCA
AGACGATAGTTACCGGATAAGGCGCAGCGGTCGGGCTGAACGGGGGGTTCGTGCACACAGCCCAGCTTGG
AGCGAACGACCTACACCGAACTGAGATACCTACAGCGTGAGCTATGAGAAAGCGCCACGCTTCCCGAAGG
GAGAAAGGCGGACAGGTATCCGGTAAGCGGCAGGGTCGGAACAGGAGAGCGCACGAGGGAGCTTCCAGGG
GGAAACGCCTGGTATCTTTATAGTCCTGTCGGGTTTCGCCACCTCTGACTTGAGCGTCGATTTTTGTGAT
GCTCGTCAGGGGGGCGGAGCCTATGGAAAAACGCCAGCAACGCGGCCTTTTTACGGTTCCTGGCCTTTTG
CTGGCCTTTTGCTCACATGTTCTTTCCTGCGTTATCCCCTGATTCTGTGGATAACCGTATTACCGCCTTT
GAGTGAGCTGATACCGCTCGCCGCAGCCGAACGACCGAGCGCAGCGAGTCAGTGAGCGAGGAAGCGGAAG
AGCGCCCAATACGCAAACCGCCTCTCCCCGCGCGTTGGCCGATTCATTAATGCAGCTGGCACGACAGGTT
TCCCGACTGGAAAGCGGGCAGTGAGCGCAACGCAATTAATGTGAGTTAGCTCACTCATTAGGCACCCTAG
GCTTTACACTTTATGCTTCCGGCTCGTATGTTGTGTGGAATTGTGAGCGGATAACAATTTCACACAGGAA
ACAGCTATGACCATGATTACGCCAAGCTCTAGCTAGAGGTCGACGGTATCGAGCCCCAGCTGGTTCTTTC
CGCCTCAGAAGCCATAGAGCCCACCGCATCCCCAGCATGCCTGCTATTGTCTTCCCAATCCTCCCCCTTG
CTGTCCTGCCCCACCCCACCCCCCAGAATAGAATGACACCTACTCAGACAATGCGATGCAATTTCCTCAT
TTTATTAGGAAAGGACAGTGGGAGTGGCACCTTCCAGGGTCAAGGAAGGCACGGGGGAGGGGCAAACAAC
AGATGGCTGGCAACTAGAAGGCACAGTCGAGGCTGATCAGCGGGTTTAAACTCAATGGTGATGGTGATGA
TGACCGGTTAGACTTTCCTCTTCTTCTTGGGAGAACCACCAGACTTGTACAGCTCGTCCATGCCGCCGGT
GGAGTGGCGGCCCTCGGCGCGTTCGTACTGTTCCACGATGGTGTAGTCCTCGTTGTGGGAGGTGATGTCC
AACTTGATGTTGACGTTGTAGGCGCCGGGCAGCTGCACGGGCTTCTTGGCCTTGTAGGTGGTCTTGACCT
CAGCGTCGTAGTGGCCGCCGTCCTTCAGCTTCAGCCTCTGCTTGATCTCGCCCTTCAGGGCGCCGTCCTC
GGGGTACATCCGCTCGGAGGAGGCCTCCCAGCCCATGGTCTTCTTCTGCATTACGGGGCCGTCGGAGGGG
AAGTTGGTGCCGCGCAGCTTCACCTTGTAGATGAACTCGCCGTCCTGCAGGGAGGAGTCCTGGGTCACGG
TCACCACGCCGCCGTCCTCGAAGTTCATCACGCGCTCCCACTTGAAGCCCTCGGGGAAGGACAGCTTCAA
GTAGTCGGGGATGTCGGCGGGGTGCTTCACGTAGGCCTTGGAGCCGTACATGAACTGAGGGGACAGGATG
TCCCAGGCGAAGGGCAGGGGGCCACCCTTGGTCACCTTCAGCTTGGCGGTCTGGGTGCCCTCGTAGGGGC
GGCCCTCGCCCTCGCCCTCGATCTCGAACTCGTGGCCGTTCACGGAGCCCTCCATGTGCACCTTGAAGCG
CATGAACTCCTTGATGATGGCCATGTTATCCTCCTCGCCCTTGCTCACCATAGGTCCAGGGTTCTCCTCC
ACGTCTCCAGCCTGCTTCAGCAGGCTGAAGTTAGTAGCTCCGCTTCCGACTTTCCTCTTCTTCTTGGGCT
CGAATTCGCTGCCGTCGGCGGTTCTTTTTGAGCCGCCAGAGTCACCTCCCAGCTGAGACAGGTCGATCCG
TGTCTCGTACAGGCCGGTGATGCTCTGGTGGATCAGGGTGGCGTCCAGCACCTCTTTGGTGCTACGGTAC
ACCTTCCGGTCGATGGTGGTGTCAAAGTACTTGAAGGCCCTAGGGGCTCCCAGATTGGTCAGGGTAAACA
GGTGGATGATATTCTCGGCCTGCTCTCTGATGGGCTTATCCCGGTGCTTGTTGTAGGCGGACAGCACTTT
GTCCAGATTAGCGTCGGCCAGGATCACTCTCTTGGAGAACTCGCTGATCTGCTCGATGATCTCGTCCAGG
TAGTGCTTGTGCTGTTCCACAAACAGCTGTTTCTGCTCATTATCCTCGGGGGAGCCCTTCAGCTTCTCAT
AGTGGCTGGCCAGGTACAGGAAGTTCACATATTTGGAGGGCAGGGCCAGTTCGTTTCCCTTCTGCAGGAA
CCGGGCAGAGGCCAGCATTCTCTTCCGGCCGTTTTCCAGCTCGAACAGGGAGTACTTAGGCAGCTTGATG
ATCAGGTCCTTTTTCACTTCTTTGTAGCCCTTGGCTTCCAGAAAGTCGATGGGATTCTTCTCGAAGCTGC
TTCTTTCCATGATGGTGATCCCCAGCAGCTCTTTCACACTCTTCAGTTTCTTGGACTTGCCCTTTTCCAC
TTTGGCCACCACCAGCACAGAATAGGCCACGGTGGGGCTCACGAAGCCGCCGTACTTCTTAGGGTCCCAG
TCCTTCTTTCTGGCGATCAGCTTATCGCTGTTCCTCTTGGGACGGATAGACTCTTTGCTGAAGCCGCCTG
TCTGCACCTCGGTCTTTTTCACGATATTCACTTGGGGCATGCTCAGCACTTTCCGCACGGTGGCAAAATC
CCGGCCCTTATCCCACACGATCTCCCCGGTTTCGCCGTTTGTCTCGATCAGAGGCCGCTTCCGGATCTCG
CCGTTGGCCAGGGTAATCTCGGTCTTGAAAAAGTTCATGATGTTGCTGTAGAAGAAGTACTTGGCGGTAG
CCTTGCCGATTTCCTGCTCGCTCTTGGCGATCATCTTCCGCACGTCGTACACCTTGTAGTCGCCGTACAC
GAACTCGCTTTCCAGCTTAGGGTACTTTTTGATCAGGGCGGTTCCCACGACGGCGTTCAGGTAGGCGTCG
TGGGCGTGGTGGTAGTTGTTGATCTCGCGCACTTTGTAAAACTGGAAATCCTTCCGGAAATCGGACACCA
GCTTGGACTTCAGGGTGATCACTTTCACTTCCCGGATCAGCTTGTCATTCTCGTCGTACTTAGTGTTCAT
CCGGGAGTCCAGGATCTGTGCCACGTGCTTTGTGATCTGCCGGGTTTCCACCAGCTGTCTCTTGATGAAG
CCGGCCTTATCCAGTTCGCTCAGGCCGCCTCTCTCGGCCTTGGTCAGATTGTCGAACTTTCTCTGGGTAA
TCAGCTTGGCGTTCAGCAGCTGCCGCCAGTAGTTCTTCATCTTCTTCACGACCTCTTCGGAGGGCACGTT
GTCGCTCTTGCCCCGGTTCTTGTCGCTTCTGGTCAGCACCTTGTTGTCGATGGAGTCGTCCTTCAGAAAG
CTCTGAGGCACGATATGGTCCACATCGTAGTCGGACAGCCGGTTGATGTCCAGTTCCTGGTCCACGTACA
TATCCCGCCCATTCTGCAGGTAGTACAGGTACAGCTTCTCGTTCTGCAGCTGGGTGTTTTCCACGGGGTG
TTCTTTCAGGATCTGGCTGCCCAGCTCTTTGATGCCCTCTTCGATCCGCTTCATTCTCTCGCGGCTGTTC
TTCTGTCCCTTCTGGGTGGTCTGGTTCTCTCTGGCCATTTCGATCACGATGTTCTCGGGCTTGTGCCGGC
CCATCACTTTCACGAGCTCGTCCACCACCTTCACTGTCTGCAGGATGCCCTTCTTAATGGCGGGGCTGCC
GGCCAGATTGGCAATGTGCTCGTGCAGGCTATCGCCCTGGCCGGACACCTGGGCTTTCTGGATGTCCTCT
TTAAAGGTCAGGCTGTCGTCGTGGATCAGCTGCATGAAGTTTCTGTTGGCGAAGCCGTCGGACTTCAGGA
AATCCAGGATTGTCTTGCCGGACTGCTTGTCCCGGATGCCGTTGATCAGCTTCCGGCTCAGCCTGCCCCA
GCCGGTGTATCTCCGCCGCTTCAGCTGCTTCATCACTTTGTCGTCGAACAGGTGGGCATAGGTTTTCAGC
CGTTCCTCGATCATCTCTCTGTCCTCAAACAGTGTCAGGGTCAGCACGATATCTTCCAGAATGTCCTCGT
TTTCCTCATTGTCCAGGAAGTCCTTGTCCTTGATAATTTTCAGCAGATCGTGGTATGTGCCCAGGGAGGC
GTTGAACCGATCTTCCACGCCGGAGATTTCCACGGAGTCGAAGCACTCGATTTTCTTGAAGTAGTCCTCT
TTCAGCTGCTTCACGGTCACTTTCCGGTTGGTCTTGAACAGCAGGTCCACGATGGCCTTTTTCTGCTCGC
CGCTCAGGAAGGCGGGCTTTCTCATTCCCTCGGTCACGTATTTCACTTTGGTCAGCTCGTTATACACGGT
GAAGTACTCGTACAGCAGGCTGTGCTTGGGCAGCACCTTCTCGTTGGGCAGGTTCTTATCGAAGTTGGTC
ATCCGCTCGATGAAGCTCTGGGCGGAAGCGCCCTTGTCCACCACTTCCTCGAAGTTCCAGGGGGTGATGG
TTTCCTCGCTCTTTCTGGTCATCCAGGCGAATCTGCTGTTTCCCCTGGCCAGAGGGCCCACGTAGTAGGG
GATGCGGAAGGTCAGGATCTTCTCGATCTTTTCCCGGTTGTCCTTCAGGAATGGGTAAAAATCTTCCTGC
CGCCGCAGAATGGCGTGCAGCTCTCCCAGGTGGATCTGGTGGGGGATGCTGCCGTTGTCGAAGGTCCGCT
GCTTCCGCAGCAGGTCCTCTCTGTTCAGCTTCACGAGCAGTTCCTCGGTGCCGTCCATCTTTTCCAGGAT
GGGCTTGATGAACTTGTAGAACTCTTCCTGGCTGGCTCCGCCGTCAATGTAGCCGGCGTAGCCGTTCTTG
CTCTGGTCGAAGAAAATCTCTTTGTACTTCTCAGGCAGCTGCTGCCGCACGAGAGCTTTCAGCAGGGTCA
GGTCCTGGTGGTGCTCGTCGTATCTCTTGATCATAGAGGCGCTCAGGGGGGCCTTGGTGATCTCGGTGTT
CACTCTCAGGATGTCGCTCAGCAGGATGGCGTCGGACAGGTTCTTGGCGGCCAGAAACAGGTCGGCGTAC
TGGTCGCCGATCTGGGCCAGCAGGTTGTCCAGGTCGTCGTCGTAGGTGTCCTTGCTCAGCTGCAGTTTGG
CATCCTCGGCCAGGTCGAAGTTGCTCTTGAAGTTGGGGGTCAGGCCCAGGCTCAGGGCAATCAGGTTTCC
GAACAGGCCATTCTTCTTCTCGCCGGGCAGCTGGGCGATCAGATTTTCCAGCCGTCTGCTCTTGCTCAGT
CTGGCAGACAGGATGGCCTTGGCGTCCACGCCGCTGGCGTTGATGGGGTTTTCCTCGAACAGCTGGTTGT
AGGTCTGCACCAGCTGGATGAACAGCTTGTCCACGTCGCTGTTGTCGGGGTTCAGGTCGCCCTCGATCAG
GAAGTGGCCCCGGAACTTGATCATGTGGGCCAGGGCCAGATAGATCAGCCGCAGGTCGGCCTTGTCGGTG
CTGTCCACCAGTTTCTTTCTCAGGTGGTAGATGGTGGGGTACTTCTCGTGGTAGGCCACCTCGTCCACGA
TGTTGCCGAAGATGGGGTGCCGCTCGTGCTTCTTATCCTCTTCCACCAGGAAGGACTCTTCCAGTCTGTG
GAAGAAGCTGTCGTCCACCTTGGCCATCTCGTTGCTGAAGATCTCTTGCAGATAGCAGATCCGGTTCTTC
CGTCTGGTGTATCTTCTTCTGGCGGTTCTCTTCAGCCGGGTGGCCTCGGCTGTTTCGCCGCTGTCGAACA
GCAGGGCTCCGATCAGGTTCTTCTTGATGCTGTGCCGGTCGGTGTTGCCCAGCACCTTGAATTTCTTGCT
GGGCACCTTGTACTCGTCGGTGATCACGGCCCAGCCCACAGAGTTGGTGCCGATGGCCAGGCCGATGCTG
TACTTCTTGTCTGACCCCCCGCTGCTGCCCCCGCTGCTTTCAGGTGTTGCGCTCTCGCTTGTGCCAGGTG
TCTCAGAGCCAGAGGAGCCTCCGCTAGATCCTCCGGAGTCGGTGGAGCTCTGGGCCTTCTTCTGAGCCTT
GAACACCTGTCTAGGCATCCGAAAGAAATAAGACAGCAGGGCGGCACATTCATCTGCCAGGATTCCCTCG
GTAATTTCGACGCGGTGATTCATGCCGGGGTGGTGCAGCACGTCCATCAGGGAGCCTGCGGCGCCGGTTT
TTGCGTTCCTCACGCCAAACACCACGCGGCCGATCCTAGAGTGGATCATGGCGCCGGCGCACATCACGCA
AGGCTCGAATGTCACGTACAGGGTGGCGTCAATCAGTCTGTAGTTCTGCATGACCAGGCCGCCCTGTCTC
AGGGCCATAATTTCGGCATGGGCTGTTGGGTCGTGCCGGCCGATGGCTCTGTTCCAGCCCTCGCCGATCA
CTCTATTGTTGTGCACCAGCACGGCTCCCACAGGCACCTCCCTCTCATCGCGTGCCCTCTTGGCCAGGGT
CAGGGCATGTCTCATCCAGTACTCGTGGGAAAACTCCACCTCAGAGACTTTCCGCTTCTTCTTTGGTGAC
TCGAACTCGCTTCCGTCGGCTGTCCGTTTCATGGTGGCGGCTCTCCCTATAGTGAGTCGTATTAGCGGCC
GCGGATCTCTAGCGGATCTGACGGTTCACTAAACCAGCTCTGCTTATATAGACCTCCCACCGTACACGCC
TACCGCCCATTTGCGTCAATGGGGCGGAGTTGTTACGACATTTTGGAAAGTCCCGTTGATTTTGGTGCCA
AAACAAACTCCCATTGACGTCAATGGGGTGGAGACTTGGAAATCCCCGTGAGTCAAACCGCTATCCACGC
CCATTGATGTACTGCCAAAACCGCATCACCATGGTAATAGCGATGACTAATACGTAGATGTACTGCCAAG
TAGGAAAGTCCCATAAGGTCATGTACTGGGCATAATGCCAGGCGGGCCATTTACCGTCATTGACGTCAAT
AGGGGGCGTACTTGGCATATGATACACTTGATGTACTGCCAAGTGGGCAGTTTACCGTAAATACTCCACC
CATTGACGTCAATGGAAAGTCCCTATTGGCGTTACTATGGGAACATACGTCATTATTGACGTCAATGGGC
GGGGGTCGTTGGGCGGTCAGCCAGGCGGGCCATTTACCGTAAGTTATGTAACGCGGAACTCCATATATGG
GCTATGAACTAATGACCCCGTAATTGATTACTATTAATAACTAGTCAATAATCAATGTCAACGCGTATAT
CTGGCCCGTACATCGCGAAGCAGCGCAAAACGCCTAACCCTAAGCAGATTCTTCATGCAATTGTCGGTCA
AGCCTTGCCTTGTTGTAGCTTAAATTTTGCTCGCGCACTACTCAGCGACCTCCAACACACAAGCAGGGAG
CAGATACTGGCTTAACTATGCGGCATCAGAGCAGATTGTACTGAGAGTCGACCCTAGGGGATCGGGAGAT
CGATCTCCCGATCCGTCGACGTCAGGTGGCACTTTTCGGGGAAATGTGCGCGGAACCCCTATTTGTTTAT
TTTTCTAAATACATTCAAATATGTATCCGCTCATGAGACAATAACCCTGATAAATGCTTCAATAATATTG
AAAAAGGAAGAGTATGAGTATTCAACATTTCCGTGTCGCCCTTATTCCCTTTTTTGCGGCATTTTGCCTT
CCTGTTTTTGCTCACCCAGAAACGCTGGTGAAAGTAAAAGATGCTGAAGATCAGTTGGGTGCACGAGTGG
GTTACATCGAACTGGATCTCAACAGCGGTAAGATCCTTGAGAGTTTTCGCCCCGAAGAACGTTTTCCAAT
GATGAGCACTTTTAAAGTTCTGCTATGTGGCGCGGTATTATCCCGTATTGACGCCGGGCAAGAGCAACTC
GGTCGCCGCATACACTATTCTCAGAATGACTTGGTTGAGTACTCACCAGTCACAGAAAAGCATCTTACGG
ATGGCATGACAGTAAGAGAATTATGCAGTGCTGCCATAACCATGAGTGATAACACTGCGGCCAACTTACT
TCTGACAACGATCGGAGGACCGAAGGAGCTAACCGCTTTTTTGCACAACATGGGGGATCATGTAACTCGC
CTTGATCGTTGGGAACCGGAGCTGAATGAAGCCATACCAAACGACGAGCGTGACACCACGATGCCTGTAG
CAATGGCAACAACGTTGCGCAAACTATTAACTGGCGAACTACTTACTCTAGCTTCCCGGCAACAATTAAT
AGACTGGATGGAGGCGGATAAAGTTGCAGGACCACTTCTGCGCTCGGCCCTTCCGGCTGGCTGGTTTATT
GCTGATAAATCTGGAGCCGGTGAGCGTGGGTCCCGCGGTATCATTGCAGCACTGGGGCCAGATGGTAAGC
CCTCCCGTATCGTAGTTATCTACACGACGGGGAGTCAGGCAACTATGGATGAACGAAATAGACAGATCGC
TGAGATAGGTGCCTCACTGATTAAGCATTGGTAACTGTCAGACCAAGTTTACTCATATATACTTTAGATT
GATTTAAAACTTCATTTTTAATTTAAAAGGATCTAGGTGAAGATCCTTTTTGATAATCTCATGACCAAAA
TCCCTTAACGTGAGTTTTCGTTCCACTGAGTGTCAGACCCCGTAGAAAAGATCAAAGGATCTTC
Features (pLannotate 1.2.2; 18 found; start..end, strand, type, name):
      1..589     +  rep_origin     ori: high-copy-number ColE1/pMB1/pBR322/pUC origin of replication
    772..864     +  CDS            lacI (fragment): lac repressor; lacI; The lac repressor binds to the lac operator to inhibit transcription in E. coli. This inhibition can be relieved by adding lactose or isopropyl-β-D-thiogalactopyranoside (IPTG).
    877..898     +  protein_bind   CAP binding site: CAP binding activates transcription in the presence of cAMP. E. coli catabolite activator protein
    913..943     +  promoter       lac promoter: promoter for the E. coli lac operon
    951..967     +  protein_bind   lac operator: The lac repressor binds to the lac operator to inhibit transcription in E. coli. This inhibition can be relieved by adding lactose or isopropyl-β-D-thiogalactopyranoside (IPTG). lac repressor encoded by lacI
   1016..1032    -  misc_feature   MCS (fragment): pBluescript multiple cloning site
   1037..1058    -  promoter       SV40 promoter (fragment): SV40 enhancer and early promoter
   1062..1286    -  polyA_signal   bGH poly(A) signal: bovine growth hormone polyadenylation signal
   1374..2081    -  CDS            mCherry: mCherry is a basic (constitutively fluorescent) red fluorescent protein published in 2004, derived from Discosoma sp.. It is reported to be a very rapidly-maturing monomer with low acid sensitivity.
   2215..4709    -  CDS            Cas9(C) (fragment): C-terminal portion of Streptococcus pyogenes Cas9 (Zetsche et al., 2015)
   4710..6311    -  CDS            dCas9(N): N-terminal portion of catalytically inactive Streptococcus pyogenes dCas9 carrying the D10A mutation (Zetsche et al., 2015)
   6426..6905    -  CDS            tadA: TADA_ECOLI - Also known as yfhC. Experimental evidence at protein level: Swiss-Prot protein existence level 1. Catalyzes the deamination of adenosine to inosine at the wobble position 34 of tRNA(Arg2). Essential for cell viability. From Escherichia coli (strain K12).
   6976..6994    -  promoter       T7 promoter: promoter for bacteriophage T7 RNA polymerase
   7036..7239    -  promoter       CMV promoter: human cytomegalovirus (CMV) immediate early promoter
   7240..7619    -  enhancer       CMV enhancer: human cytomegalovirus immediate early enhancer
   7774..7818    +  misc_feature   bom (fragment): basis of mobility region from pBR322
   7889..7993    +  promoter       AmpR promoter: bla
   7994..8854    +  CDS            AmpR: β-lactamase; bla; confers resistance to ampicillin, carbenicillin, and related antibiotics
