[The description below was written by a language model from this plasmid's Addgene catalogue record and pLannotate feature annotations shown in this document.]
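Description:
pME270 is a 9,024 bp mammalian expression plasmid on a pCMV backbone that encodes an adenine base editor, ABE7.10-HRHSK, fused to an NG-PAM SpCas9 nickase. It is propagated in E. coli through a high-copy ColE1/pUC-type origin and selected with ampicillin via the β-lactamase gene and its native promoter. The backbone also carries remnants of earlier cloning vectors, including a lac promoter/operator region, a lacI fragment, and short MCS, SV40 promoter and bom fragments. These play no evident role in the editor cassette.

The roughly 5.6 kb insert is driven by the human CMV immediate early enhancer and promoter. A T7 promoter sits just upstream of the coding sequence, and the cassette is terminated by the bovine growth hormone polyadenylation signal. The open reading frame begins with an SV40 bipartite NLS, followed by a single annotated TadA domain. This domain is an evolved E. coli tRNA adenosine deaminase, TadA*7.10, carrying L36H, L51R, Y123H, C146S and N157K. It is linked to SpCas9 bearing D10A, which makes the enzyme a nickase rather than a double-strand cutter. The Cas9 also carries R1335V, L1111R, D1135V, G1218R, E1219F, A1322R and T1337R, which relax PAM recognition to NG. The feature table labels the Cas9 as two adjoining halves, but these are contiguous and represent one continuous coding sequence. A second bipartite NLS and a P2A peptide then lead into mCherry, so the red fluorescent protein is released as a separate product that marks expressing cells.

No guide RNA cassette is annotated, so a guide would presumably be supplied separately. The plasmid is used for A•T-to-G•C base editing in mammalian cells at NG PAM sites, as part of a series of minimally evolved adenine base editors derived by mutation reversion analysis.
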