Addgene plasmid #238067: pME270
Purpose: Expresses ME-ABE ABE7.10-HRHSK with SpCas9 (NG)
Depositing lab: Alexis Komor. Depositing organization: University of California, San Diego (UCSD). Publication: Precise, minimally evolved adenine base editors generated through mutation reversion analysis. Evanoff M, Korpal S, Krill ZD, Cowan QT, Komor AC. Nat Biotechnol. 2026 Mar 18. doi: 10.1038/s41587-026-03045-z. PubMed 41851306.
Backbone
  Vector backbone: pCMV
  Total vector size (bp): 9024
  Vector type: Mammalian Expression, CRISPR
Growth in bacteria
  Bacterial resistance: Ampicillin, 100 μg/mL
  Growth temperature: 37°C
  Growth strain: NEB Stable
  Copy number: High Copy
Gene/Insert
  Gene/Insert name: TadA*7.10(L36H/L51R/Y123H/C146S/N157K)-m_SpnCas9(D10A) (alt name: ABE7.10-HRHSK NG-nCas9)
  Species: H. sapiens (human), Synthetic
  Insert size (bp): 5625
  Mutation: TadA modifications include L36H, L51R, Y123H, C146S, N157K; NG-nCas9 modifications include D10A (nick) and R1335V, L1111R, D1135V, G1218R, E1219F, A1322R, T1337R (NG)
  Tag / fusion protein: SV40 bpNLS-P2A-mCherry (C terminal on insert); SV40 bpNLS (N terminal on insert)
Terms and licenses: Academic/Nonprofit Terms; Industry Terms: Not Available to Industry
How to cite: pME270 was a gift from Alexis Komor (Addgene plasmid # 238067 ; http://n2t.net/addgene:238067 ; RRID:Addgene_238067)
